>Addgene plasmid #67419 | pET-DEST42-ARL4-V5-His6 | addgene partial sequence | sequence record 118022 | T7term 5'-GCTAGTTATTGCTCAGCGG-3'
GGGCTTTGTTAGCAGCCGGATCAAACTCAATGGTGATGGTGATGATGACCGGTACGCGTAGAATCGAGAC
CGAGGAGAGGGTTAGGGATAGGCTTACCTTCAAGCTTCGAATTGATCACCACTTTGTACAAGAAAGCTGG
GTCTCTTTTCTTTTTCTGTTGCCGCAACATTTTTCTTCTTTTAATGATCATATCATGTAGTTTCTCAAGT
CCTTCCTTTAGGCCATCTCCTATGATTGCACAGGTAGGCTGCAAATGCCAAGGAGTTGATGAGCTCAGTT
CACCCATTGCTAACAATTTCTCAATTTCTGAAAGTGACAATGAGTTCCTCAAATCTTGTTTGTTAGCAAC
TATAAGTACAGGGACTCCCTGATTTTCTGATATCCTAGTTATTTTGTGAAGTTCAGTTTTGGCTTCTTCC
ATCCTTTCGACATCAACAGAGTCCACAACAAATACAATGCCATCTGTGCATCTGGTATATGACTTCCACA
GTGGCCTTAATTTCTCCTGACCACCTACATCCCAGAAGTGAAAAGTGACTGTTTTAGAATTTCCCAAGGT
TACCTTAATTTTCTCAGTGTTAAATCCTTTGGTAGGTACGGTATTTACAAATTCATTGAACTGCAGCCTG
TATAAGACAGTTGTCTTTCCAGCACAGTCCAAACCCAGAATAACAATGTGGAAAGACTGAAATGAAGGCA
GGTTGGACAGGATAGAAGTCTGGTCTGACAGCCCATTCCCCATGGTTCTATCTCCTTCTAAGCCTGCTTT
TTTGTACAAACTTGTGATATTCCTTCTTAAAGTTAAACAAAATTATTTCTAGAGGGGAATTGTTATCCGC
TCACAATTCCCCTATAGTGAGTCGTATTAATTTCGCGGGATCGAGATCTCGATCCTCTACGCCGGACGCA
TCGTGGCCGGCATCACCGGCGCCACAGGTGCGGTTGCTGGCGCCTATATCGCCGACATCAC
