[The description below was written by a language model from this plasmid's Addgene catalogue record.]
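Description:
pET-DEST42-ARL4-V5-His6 is a bacterial expression plasmid built on the commercial Gateway destination vector pET-DEST42 and designed to produce the human ARF-like GTPase ARL4 (ARL4A) in E. coli. It is a high-copy plasmid selected with ampicillin. The record lists a standard cloning strain for propagation. Because transcription depends on T7 RNA polymerase, protein production would normally be carried out in a host that supplies that polymerase, although the record does not name an expression strain. The origin of replication is not stated, and no feature table is provided.

The human ARL4 open reading frame was introduced by Gateway recombination, so it sits downstream of a T7 promoter coupled to a lac operator. This arrangement keeps transcription repressed by Lac repressor until an inducer is added. The insert is read through into backbone-encoded sequence, which adds a V5 epitope and a hexahistidine tag at the C terminus. The V5 epitope allows immunodetection with a generic antibody, and the His6 tag supports purification by immobilised metal affinity chromatography. Placing the tags at the C terminus leaves the native N terminus of the GTPase unmodified. The coding sequence carries an A-to-T change at base pair 105, recorded as silent, so the encoded protein is unchanged.

The construct belongs to a toolbox of plasmids for expressing or knocking down human ARF family GTPases (ARF, ARL and SAR members). It is suited to making tagged recombinant ARL4 in bacteria for purification and biochemical study.
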