Addgene plasmid #67419: pET-DEST42-ARL4-V5-His6
Purpose: Expression of hArl4 with C-term V5 and His6 tag in E. coli
Depositing lab: Richard Kahn. Depositing organization: Emory University. Publication: Tool box: Plasmids for the expression or knockdown of human ARF Family GTPases (ARF/ARL/SAR) and their co-expression in bacteria with N-myristoyltransferases. Kerr SC, Kahn RA. Cell Logist. 2015 Sep 21;5(3):e1090523. doi: 10.1080/21592799.2015.1090523. eCollection 2015 Jul-Sep. PubMed 27057421.
Backbone
  Vector backbone: pET-DEST42
  Backbone manufacturer: Life Technologies
  Vector type: Bacterial Expression
Growth in bacteria
  Bacterial resistance: Ampicillin, 100 μg/mL
  Growth temperature: 37°C
  Growth strain: DH5alpha
  Copy number: High Copy
Gene/Insert
  Gene/Insert name: ARL4 (alt name: pRK9n-D42)
  Species: H. sapiens (human)
  Mutation: bp 105 A to T; silent mutation
  Entrez Gene: ARL4A (a.k.a. ARL4)
  Promoter: T7/lacO
  Tag / fusion protein: V5 (C terminal on backbone); His (C terminal on backbone)
  Cloning method: Gateway Cloning
  Sequencing primers: 5′ T7; 3′ T7-term
Terms and licenses: Academic/Nonprofit Terms; Industry Terms: Not Available to Industry
How to cite: pET-DEST42-ARL4-V5-His6 was a gift from Richard Kahn (Addgene plasmid # 67419 ; http://n2t.net/addgene:67419 ; RRID:Addgene_67419)
